>Addgene plasmid #144004 | TFORF2205 | addgene full sequence | sequence record 391400 | Addgene NGS Result
TTAATGTAGTCTTATGCAATACTCTTGTAGTCTTGCAACATGGTAACGATGAGTTAGCAACATGCCTTAC
AAGGAGAGAAAAAGCACCGTGCATGCCGATTGGTGGAAGTAAGGTGGTACGATCGTGCCTTATTAGGAAG
GCAACAGACGGGTCTGACATGGATTGGACGAACCACTGAATTGCCGCATTGCAGAGATATTGTATTTAAG
TGCCTAGCTCGATACATAAACGGGTCTCTCTGGTTAGACCAGATCTGAGCCTGGGAGCTCTCTGGCTAAC
TAGGGAACCCACTGCTTAAGCCTCAATAAAGCTTGCCTTGAGTGCTTCAAGTAGTGTGTGCCCGTCTGTT
GTGTGACTCTGGTAACTAGAGATCCCTCAGACCCTTTTAGTCAGTGTGGAAAATCTCTAGCAGTGGCGCC
CGAACAGGGACTTGAAAGCGAAAGGGAAACCAGAGGAGCTCTCTCGACGCAGGACTCGGCTTGCTGAAGC
GCGCACGGCAAGAGGCGAGGGGCGGCGACTGGTGAGTACGCCAAAAATTTTGACTAGCGGAGGCTAGAAG
GAGAGAGATGGGTGCGAGAGCGTCAGTATTAAGCGGGGGAGAATTAGATCGCGATGGGAAAAAATTCGGT
TAAGGCCAGGGGGAAAGAAAAAATATAAATTAAAACATATAGTATGGGCAAGCAGGGAGCTAGAACGATT
CGCAGTTAATCCTGGCCTGTTAGAAACATCAGAAGGCTGTAGACAAATACTGGGACAGCTACAACCATCC
CTTCAGACAGGATCAGAAGAACTTAGATCATTATATAATACAGTAGCAACCCTCTATTGTGTGCATCAAA
GGATAGAGATAAAAGACACCAAGGAAGCTTTAGACAAGATAGAGGAAGAGCAAAACAAAAGTAAGACCAC
CGCACAGCAAGCGGCCGCTGATCTTCAGACCTGGAGGAGGAGATATGAGGGACAATTGGAGAAGTGAATT
ATATAAATATAAAGTAGTAAAAATTGAACCATTAGGAGTAGCACCCACCAAGGCAAAGAGAAGAGTGGTG
CAGAGAGAAAAAAGAGCAGTGGGAATAGGAGCTTTGTTCCTTGGGTTCTTGGGAGCAGCAGGAAGCACTA
TGGGCGCAGCGTCAATGACGCTGACGGTACAGGCCAGACAATTATTGTCTGGTATAGTGCAGCAGCAGAA
CAATTTGCTGAGGGCTATTGAGGCGCAACAGCATCTGTTGCAACTCACAGTCTGGGGCATCAAGCAGCTC
CAGGCAAGAATCCTGGCTGTGGAAAGATACCTAAAGGATCAACAGCTCCTGGGGATTTGGGGTTGCTCTG
GAAAACTCATTTGCACCACTGCTGTGCCTTGGAATGCTAGTTGGAGTAATAAATCTCTGGAACAGATTTG
GAATCACACGACCTGGATGGAGTGGGACAGAGAAATTAACAATTACACAAGCTTAATACACTCCTTAATT
GAAGAATCGCAAAACCAGCAAGAAAAGAATGAACAAGAATTATTGGAATTAGATAAATGGGCAAGTTTGT
GGAATTGGTTTAACATAACAAATTGGCTGTGGTATATAAAATTATTCATAATGATAGTAGGAGGCTTGGT
AGGTTTAAGAATAGTTTTTGCTGTACTTTCTATAGTGAATAGAGTTAGGCAGGGATATTCACCATTATCG
TTTCAGACCCACCTCCCAACCCCGAGGGGACCCATGCATTGCATCTCAATTAGTCAGCAACCAGGTGTGG
AAAGTCCCCAGGCTCCCCAGCAGGCAGAAGTATGCAAAGCATGCGTCTCAATTAGTCAGCAACCATAGTC
CCGCCCCTAACTCCGCCCATCCCGCCCCTAACTCCGCCCAGTTCCGCCCATTCTCCGCCCCATGGCTGAC
TAATTTTTTTTATTTATGCAGAGGCCGAGGCCGCCTCGGCCTCTGAGCTATTCCAGAAGTAGTGAGGAGG
CTTTTTTGGAGGCCTAGGCTTTTGCAAAAAGCTTTCTAGAGGTACCACCGGAGCTTACCATGACCGAGTA
CAAGCCCACGGTGCGCCTCGCCACCCGCGACGACGTCCCCAGGGCCGTACGCACCCTCGCCGCCGCGTTC
GCCGACTACCCCGCCACGCGCCACACCGTCGATCCGGACCGCCACATCGAGCGGGTCACCGAGCTGCAAG
AACTCTTCCTCACGCGCGTCGGGCTCGACATCGGCAAGGTGTGGGTCGCGGACGACGGCGCCGCCGTGGC
GGTCTGGACCACGCCGGAGAGCGTCGAAGCGGGGGCGGTGTTCGCCGAGATCGGCCCGCGCATGGCCGAG
TTGAGCGGTTCCCGGCTGGCCGCGCAGCAACAGATGGAAGGCCTCCTGGCGCCGCACCGGCCCAAGGAGC
CCGCGTGGTTCCTGGCCACCGTCGGCGTCTCGCCCGACCACCAGGGCAAGGGTCTGGGCAGCGCCGTCGT
GCTCCCCGGAGTGGAGGCGGCCGAGCGCGCCGGGGTGCCCGCCTTCCTGGAGACCTCCGCGCCCCGCAAC
CTCCCCTTCTACGAGCGGCTCGGCTTCACCGTCACCGCCGACGTCGAGGTGCCCGAAGGACCGCGCACCT
GGTGCATGACCCGCAAGCCCGGTGCCAGTTAACGAATTCTAGATCTTGAGACAAATGGCAGTATTCATCC
ACAATTTTAAAAGAAAAGGGGGGATTGGGGGGTACAGTGCAGGGGAAAGAATAGTAGACATAATAGCAAC
AGACATACAAACTAAAGAATTACAAAAACAAATTACAAAAATTCAAAATTTTCGGGTTTATTACAGGGAC
AGCAGAGATCCACTTTGGCGCCGGCTCGAGGCCTGCAGGTGCAAAGATGGATAAAGTTTTAAACAGAGAG
GAATCTTTGCAGCTAATGGACCTTCTAGGTCTTGAAAGGAGTGGGAATTGGCTCCGGTGCCCGTCAGTGG
GCAGAGCGCACATCGCCCACAGTCCCCGAGAAGTTGGGGGGAGGGGTCGGCAATTGAACCGGTGCCTAGA
GAAGGTGGCGCGGGGTAAACTGGGAAAGTGATGTCGTGTACTGGCTCCGCCTTTTTCCCGAGGGTGGGGG
AGAACCGTATATAAGTGCAGTAGTCGCCGTGAACGTTCTTTTTCGCAACGGGTTTGCCGCCAGAACACAG
GTAAGTGCCGTGTGTGGTTCCCGCGGGCCTGGCCTCTTTACGGGTTATGGCCCTTGCGTGCCTTGAATTA
CTTCCACCTGGCTGCAGTACGTGATTCTTGATCCCGAGCTTCGGGTTGGAAGTGGGTGGGAGAGTTCGAG
GCCTTGCGCTTAAGGAGCCCCTTCGCCTCGTGCTTGAGTTGAGGCCTGGCCTGGGCGCTGGGGCCGCCGC
GTGCGAATCTGGTGGCACCTTCGCGCCTGTCTCGCTGCTTTCGATAAGTCTCTAGCCATTTAAAATTTTT
GATGACCTGCTGCGACGCTTTTTTTCTGGCAAGATAGTCTTGTAAATGCGGGCCAAGATCTGCACACTGG
TATTTCGGTTTTTGGGGCCGCGGGCGGCGACGGGGCCCGTGCGTCCCAGCGCACATGTTCGGCGAGGCGG
GGCCTGCGAGCGCGGCCACCGAGAATCGGACGGGGGTAGTCTCAAGCTGGCCGGCCTGCTCTGGTGCCTG
GCCTCGCGCCGCCGTGTATCGCCCCGCCCTGGGCGGCAAGGCTGGCCCGGTCGGCACCAGTTGCGTGAGC
GGAAAGATGGCCGCTTCCCGGCCCTGCTGCAGGGAGCTCAAAATGGAGGACGCGGCGCTCGGGAGAGCGG
GCGGGTGAGTCACCCACACAAAGGAAAAGGGCCTTTCCGTCCTCAGCCGTCGCTTCATGTGACTCCACGG
AGTACCGGGCGCCGTCCAGGCACCTCGATTAGTTCTCGAGCTTTTGGAGTACGTCGTCTTTAGGTTGGGG
GGAGGGGTTTTATGCGATGGAGTTTCCCCACACTGAGTGGGTGGAGACTGAAGTTAGGCCAGCTTGGCAC
TTGATGTAATTCTCCTTGGAATTTGCCCTTTTTGAGTTTGGATCTTGGTTCATTCTCAAGCCTCAGACAG
TGGTTCAAAGTTTTTTTCTTCCATTTCAGGTGTCGTGAGGCTAGCACCGCCACCATGGAGTCTCCAAGAA
CTGCTAAAGGAGGAAGGGATATCAAGATGAGTGGGGATGTAGCCGATTCCACGGATGCTCGCAGCACTCT
CAGCCAGGTGGAGCCAGGAAATGATCGAAATGGCCTAGATTTCAACAGGCAGATTAAAACCGAAGATCTC
AGTGACTCCCTGCAGCAGACCCTCTCCCATCGGCCATGCCACCTGAGTCAAGGACCTGCCATGATGTCCG
GAAACCAAATGTCTGGGCTAAATGCCAGCCCATGTCAGGACATGGCTTCCCTCCATCCGCTCCAGCAGCT
TGTGCTGGTTCCCGGCCACTTACAGTCTGTATCCCAGTTCCTGCTATCTCAGACCCAGCCTGGGCAGCAA
GGTCTGCAGCCAAATCTCCTCCCCTTTCCACAGCAACAAAGCGGTCTCCTCCTCCCACAGACTGGGCCGG
GACTGGCATCCCAGGCATTTGGGCACCCTGGGCTGCCAGGATCCTCTTTAGAACCCCACCTGGAAGCATC
CCAGCATCTCCCAGTGCCCAAGCATCTACCCAGCTCTGGAGGGGCCGATGAGCCCAGTGACCTCGAGGAG
CTGGAGAAGTTTGCCAAGACCTTCAAGCAGAGGCGCATTAAGCTGGGCTTCACACAGGGAGATGTGGGGC
TGGCGATGGGAAAGCTGTATGGCAACGACTTCAGCCAGACCACCATCTCACGATTTGAGGCCCTCAACCT
GAGCTTCAAGAACATGTGCAAGCTCAAGCCCCTGCTGGAGAAGTGGCTGAATGATGCAGAGTCCTCTCCG
TCAGACCCCTCAGTGAGCACGCCCAGCTCCTACCCCAGCCTCAGTGAAGTATTTGGTAGGAAGAGAAAGA
AACGGACCAGCATCGAGACCAACATCCGCCTGACTCTGGAGAAGAGGTTTCAAGATAACCCAAAACCCAG
CTCGGAGGAGATCTCCATGATTGCAGAGCAGTTGTCCATGGAGAAGGAGGTGGTGAGGGTCTGGTTCTGC
AACCGACGCCAAAAGGAGAAGCGAATCAACTGCCCTGTGGCCACACCCATCAAACCACCTGTCTACAACT
CCCGGCTGGTATCTCCCTCAGGGTCTCTGGGCCCCCTCTCTGTCCCTCCTGTCCACAGTACCATGCCTGG
AACAGTAACGTCATCCTGTTCCCCTGGGAACAACAGCAGGCCTTCATCTCCTGGCTCAGGACTCCACGCC
AGCAGCCCCACTGCATCTCAAAATAACTCCAAAGCAGCAGTGAACTCCGCCTCCAGTTTTAACTCTTCAG
GATCTTGGTACCGATGGAATCATTCCACCTACCTCCACTAGTAATGAACTAGTCCGTAACTTGAAAGTAT
TTCGATTTCTTGGCTTTATATATCTTGTGGAAAGGACGAGGGCCGCAAGAGTTATCGGACACAACGCGTT
AAGTCGACAATCAACCTCTGGATTACAAAATTTGTGAAAGATTGACTGGTATTCTTAACTATGTTGCTCC
TTTTACGCTATGTGGATACGCTGCTTTAATGCCTTTGTATCATGCTATTGCTTCCCGTATGGCTTTCATT
TTCTCCTCCTTGTATAAATCCTGGTTGCTGTCTCTTTATGAGGAGTTGTGGCCCGTTGTCAGGCAACGTG
GCGTGGTGTGCACTGTGTTTGCTGACGCAACCCCCACTGGTTGGGGCATTGCCACCACCTGTCAGCTCCT
TTCCGGGACTTTCGCTTTCCCCCTCCCTATTGCCACGGCGGAACTCATCGCCGCCTGCCTTGCCCGCTGC
TGGACAGGGGCTCGGCTGTTGGGCACTGACAATTCCGTGGTGTTGTCGGGGAAATCATCGTCCTTTCCTT
GGCTGCTCGCCTGTGTTGCCACCTGGATTCTGCGCGGGACGTCCTTCTGCTACGTCCCTTCGGCCCTCAA
TCCAGCGGACCTTCCTTCCCGCGGCCTGCTGCCGGCTCTGCGGCCTCTTCCGCGTCTTCGCCTTCGCCCT
CAGACGAGTCGGATCTCCCTTTGGGCCGCCTCCCCGCGTCGACTTTAAGACCAATGACTTACAAGGCAGC
TGTAGATCTTAGCCACTTTTTAAAAGAAAAGGGGGGACTGGAAGGGCTAATTCACTCCCAACGAAGACAA
GATCTGCTTTTTGCTTGTACTGGGTCTCTCTGGTTAGACCAGATCTGAGCCTGGGAGCTCTCTGGCTAAC
TAGGGAACCCACTGCTTAAGCCTCAATAAAGCTTGCCTTGAGTGCTTCAAGTAGTGTGTGCCCGTCTGTT
GTGTGACTCTGGTAACTAGAGATCCCTCAGACCCTTTTAGTCAGTGTGGAAAATCTCTAGCAGTACGTAT
AGTAGTTCATGTCATCTTATTATTCAGTATTTATAACTTGCAAAGAAATGAATATCAGAGAGTGAGAGGA
ACTTGTTTATTGCAGCTTATAATGGTTACAAATAAAGCAATAGCATCACAAATTTCACAAATAAAGCATT
TTTTTCACTGCATTCTAGTTGTGGTTTGTCCAAACTCATCAATGTATCTTATCATGTCTGGCTCTAGCTA
TCCCGCCCCTAACTCCGCCCATCCCGCCCCTAACTCCGCCCAGTTCCGCCCATTCTCCGCCCCATGGCTG
ACTAATTTTTTTTATTTATGCAGAGGCCGAGGCCGCCTCGGCCTCTGAGCTATTCCAGAAGTAGTGAGGA
GGCTTTTTTGGAGGCCTAGGGACGTACCCAATTCGCCCTATAGTGAGTCGTATTACGCGCGCTCACTGGC
CGTCGTTTTACAACGTCGTGACTGGGAAAACCCTGGCGTTACCCAACTTAATCGCCTTGCAGCACATCCC
CCTTTCGCCAGCTGGCGTAATAGCGAAGAGGCCCGCACCGATCGCCCTTCCCAACAGTTGCGCAGCCTGA
ATGGCGAATGGG
[124 nt withheld, positions 7013-7136]
C
[91 nt withheld, positions 7138-7228]
A
[49 nt withheld, positions 7230-7278]
CCTTTGACGTTGGAGTCCACGTTCTTT
[37 nt withheld, positions 7306-7342]
ACCCTATCTCGGTCTATTCTTTTGATTTATAAGGGATTTTGCCGATTTCGGCCTATTGGTTAAAAAATGA
GCTGATTTAACAAAAATTTAACGCGAATTTTAACAAAATATTAACGCTTACAATTTAGGTGGCACTTTTC
GGGGAAATGTGCGCGGAACCCCTATTTGTTTATTTTTCTAAATACATTCAAATATGTATCCGCTCATGAG
ACAATAACCCTGATAAATGCTTCAATAATATTGAAAAAGGAAGAGTATGAGTATTCAACATTTCCGTGTC
GCCCTTATTCCCTTTTTTGCGGCATTTTGCCTTCCTGTTTTTGCTCACCCAGAAACGCTGGTGAAAGTAA
AAGATGCTGAAGATCAGTTGGGTGCACGAGTGGGTTACATCGAACTGGATCTCAACAGCGGTAAGATCCT
TGAGAGTTTTCGCCCCGAAGAACGTTTTCCAATGATGAGCACTTTTAAAGTTCTGCTATGTGGCGCGGTA
TTATCCCGTATTGACGCCGGGCAAGAGCAACTCGGTCGCCGCATACACTATTCTCAGAATGACTTGGTTG
AGTACTCACCAGTCACAGAAAAGCATCTTACGGATGGCATGACAGTAAGAGAATTATGCAGTGCTGCCAT
AACCATGAGTGATAACACTGCGGCCAACTTACTTCTGACAACGATCGGAGGACCGAAGGAGCTAACCGCT
TTTTTGCACAACATGGGGGATCATGTAACTCGCCTTGATCGTTGGGAACCGGAGCTGAATGAAGCCATAC
CAAACGACGAGCGTGACACCACGATGCCTGTAGCAATGGCAACAACGTTGCGCAAACTATTAACTGGCGA
ACTACTTACTCTAGCTTCCCGGCAACAATTAATAGACTGGATGGAGGCGGATAAAGTTGCAGGACCACTT
CTGCGCTCGGCCCTTCCGGCTGGCTGGTTTATTGCTGATAAATCTGGAGCCGGTGAGCGTGGGTCTCGCG
GTATCATTGCAGCACTGGGGCCAGATGGTAAGCCCTCCCGTATCGTAGTTATCTACACGACGGGGAGTCA
GGCAACTATGGATGAACGAAATAGACAGATCGCTGAGATAGGTGCCTCACTGATTAAGCATTGGTAACTG
TCAGACCAAGTTTACTCATATATACTTTAGATTGATTTAAAACTTCATTTTTAATTTAAAAGGATCTAGG
TGAAGATCCTTTTTGATAATCTCATGACCAAAATCCCTTAACGTGAGTTTTCGTTCCACTGAGCGTCAGA
CCCCGTAGAAAAGATCAAAGGATCTTCTTGAGATCCTTTTTTTCTGCGCGTAATCTGCTGCTTGCAAACA
AAAAAACCACCGCTACCAGCGGTGGTTTGTTTGCCGGATCAAGAGCTACCAACTCTTTTTCCGAAGGTAA
CTGGCTTCAGCAGAGCGCAGATACCAAATACTGTTCTTCTAGTGTAGCCGTAGTTAGGCCACCACTTCAA
GAACTCTGTAGCACCGCCTACATACCTCGCTCTGCTAATCCTGTTACCAGTGGCTGCTGCCAGTGGCGAT
AAGTCGTGTCTTACCGGGTTGGACTCAAGACGATAGTTACCGGATAAGGCGCAGCGGTCGGGCTGAACGG
GGGGTTCGTGCACACAGCCCAGCTTGGAGCGAACGACCTACACCGAACTGAGATACCTACAGCGTGAGCT
ATGAGAAAGCGCCACGCTTCCCGAAGGGAGAAAGGCGGACAGGTATCCGGTAAGCGGCAGGGTCGGAACA
GGAGAGCGCACGAGGGAGCTTCCAGGGGGAAACGCCTGGTATCTTTATAGTCCTGTCGGGTTTCGCCACC
TCTGACTTGAGCGTCGATTTTTGTGATGCTCGTCAGGGGGGCGGAGCCTATGGAAAAACGCCAGCAACGC
GGCCTTTTTACGGTTCCTGGCCTTTTGCTGGCCTTTTGCTCACATGTTCTTTCCTGCGTTATCCCCTGAT
TCTGTGGATAACCGTATTACCGCCTTTGAGTGAGCTGATACCGCTCGCCGCAGCCGAACGACCGAGCGCA
GCGAGTCAGTGAGCGAGGAAGCGGAAGAGCGCCCAATACGCAAACCGCCTCTCCCCGCGCGTTGGCCGAT
TCATTAATGCAGCTGGCACGACAGGTTTCCCGACTGGAAAGCGGGCAGTGAGCGCAACGCAATTAATGTG
AGTTAGCTCACTCATTAGGCACCCCAGGCTTTACACTTTATGCTTCCGGCTCGTATGTTGTGTGGAATTG
TGAGCGGATAACAATTTCACACAGGAAACAGCTATGACCATGATTACGCCAAGCGCGCAATTAACCCTCA
CTAAAGGGAACAAAAGCTGGAGCTGCAAGC
Features (pLannotate 1.2.2; 31 found; start..end, strand, type, name):
      5..231     +  promoter       RSV promoter: Rous sarcoma virus enhancer/promoter
    232..412     +  LTR            5' LTR (truncated): truncated 5' long terminal repeat (LTR) from HIV-1
    459..584     +  misc_feature   HIV-1 Ψ: packaging signal of human immunodeficiency virus type 1
    568..931     +  CDS            HIV-1 gag (fragment): gag protein from human immunodeficiency virus 1; gag
   1077..1310    +  misc_feature   RRE: The Rev response element (RRE) of HIV-1 allows for Rev-dependent mRNA export from the nucleus to the cytoplasm.
   1687..1713    +  CDS            Rev (fragment): human immunodeficiency virus 1 (HIV-1) Rev protein; rev; enhances nuclear export of unspliced and incompletely spliced viral mRNAs
   1720..1743    +  promoter       SV40 promoter (fragment): SV40 early promoter
   1744..1815    +  promoter       SV40 promoter (fragment): SV40 enhancer and early promoter
   1839..1974    +  rep_origin     SV40 ori: SV40 origin of replication
   2020..2616    +  CDS            PuroR (fragment): puromycin N-acetyltransferase; pac from Streptomyces; confers resistance to puromycin
   2665..2782    +  misc_feature   cPPT/CTS: central polypurine tract and central termination sequence of HIV-1
   2847..2913    +  CDS            small t antigen (fragment): SV40 (simian virus 40) small t antigen
   2920..4098    +  promoter       EF-1α promoter: strong constitutive promoter for human elongation factor EF-1α
   4115..5428    +  CDS            POU2F3: PO2F3_HUMAN - Also known as OTF11, PLA1. Experimental evidence at transcript level: Swiss-Prot protein existence level 2. Transcription factor that binds to the octamer motif (5'- ATTTGCAT-3'). Regulated the expression of a number of genes such as SPRR2A or placental lactogen. From Homo sapiens (Human).
   5444..5497    +  promoter       U6 promoter (fragment): RNA polymerase III promoter for human U6 snRNA
   5539..6127    +  misc_feature   WPRE: woodchuck hepatitis virus posttranscriptional regulatory element
   6178..6197    +  misc_feature   cPPT/CTS (fragment): central polypurine tract and central termination sequence of HIV-1
   6199..6432    +  LTR            3' LTR (ΔU3): self-inactivating 3' long terminal repeat (LTR) from HIV-1
   6510..6631    +  polyA_signal   SV40 poly(A) signal: SV40 polyadenylation signal
   6671..6806    +  rep_origin     SV40 ori: SV40 origin of replication
   6827..6845    -  promoter       T7 promoter: promoter for bacteriophage T7 RNA polymerase
   6853..7008    +  CDS            lacZα (fragment): LacZα fragment of β-galactosidase; lacZ fragment
   7013..7441    +  rep_origin     f1 ori (sequence partly withheld): f1 bacteriophage origin of replication; arrow indicates direction of (+) strand synthesis
   7494..7598    +  promoter       AmpR promoter: bla
   7599..8459    +  CDS            AmpR: β-lactamase; bla; confers resistance to ampicillin, carbenicillin, and related antibiotics
   8630..9218    +  rep_origin     ori: high-copy-number ColE1/pMB1/pBR322/pUC origin of replication
   9401..9493    +  CDS            lacI (fragment): lac repressor; lacI; The lac repressor binds to the lac operator to inhibit transcription in E. coli. This inhibition can be relieved by adding lactose or isopropyl-β-D-thiogalactopyranoside (IPTG).
   9506..9527    +  protein_bind   CAP binding site: CAP binding activates transcription in the presence of cAMP. E. coli catabolite activator protein
   9542..9572    +  promoter       lac promoter: promoter for the E. coli lac operon
   9580..9596    +  protein_bind   lac operator: The lac repressor binds to the lac operator to inhibit transcription in E. coli. This inhibition can be relieved by adding lactose or isopropyl-β-D-thiogalactopyranoside (IPTG). lac repressor encoded by lacI
   9641..9659    +  promoter       T3 promoter: promoter for bacteriophage T3 RNA polymerase
