[The description below was written by a language model from this plasmid's Addgene catalogue record and pLannotate feature annotations shown in this document.]
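Description:
TFORF2205 is a lentiviral mammalian expression plasmid built on the pLX_TRC317 backbone from the Broad Institute Genetic Perturbation Platform, carrying the human transcription factor POU2F3 (also known as OCT-11 or Skn-1a) as a synthesized open reading frame. It belongs to a large barcoded transcription factor ORF collection in which each construct carries a unique 24-bp barcode, so that the transcription factor present in a given cell can be identified by sequencing in pooled overexpression screens. In bacteria the plasmid is maintained by a high-copy ColE1/pUC-type origin with ampicillin resistance. An f1 origin and remnants of a lac/lacZα cloning region flanked by T7 and T3 promoters are also annotated in the backbone. The depositor warns that recombination can occur, as is common for LTR-containing plasmids.

The viral cassette has a third-generation, self-inactivating layout. An RSV promoter drives a truncated HIV-1 5' LTR, followed by the Ψ packaging signal, a gag fragment and the RRE for Rev-dependent export of the genomic RNA. The cassette ends in a ΔU3 3' LTR followed by an SV40 polyadenylation signal. Within the provirus, an SV40 early promoter/origin drives puromycin N-acetyltransferase for selection of transduced cells. A cPPT/CTS element, which aids nuclear import, follows. The EF-1α promoter then provides strong constitutive expression of the POU2F3 coding sequence, and a downstream WPRE enhances transcript stability and expression. A short sequence annotated as a U6 promoter fragment lies between the ORF and the WPRE. The barcode itself is not annotated in the feature table, so its exact position is not stated. No epitope tag or fluorescent reporter is annotated.
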