Addgene plasmid #144004: TFORF2205
Purpose: Lentiviral vector for overexpressing transcription factor ORFs with unique 24-bp barcodes. Barcodes facilitate identification of transcription factors in pooled screens.
Depositing lab: Feng Zhang. Depositing organization: Broad Institute. Publication: A transcription factor atlas of directed differentiation. Joung J, Ma S, Tay T, Geiger-Schuller KR, Kirchgatterer PC, Verdine VK, Guo B, Arias-Garcia MA, Allen WE, Singh A, Kuksenko O, Abudayyeh OO, Gootenberg JS, Fu Z, Macrae RK, Buenrostro JD, Regev A, Zhang F. Cell. 2023 Jan 5;186(1):209-229.e26. doi: 10.1016/j.cell.2022.11.026. PubMed 36608654.
Backbone
  Vector backbone: pLX_TRC317
  Backbone manufacturer: Broad Institute Genetic Perturbation Platform
  Backbone size w/o insert (bp): 8264
  Vector type: Mammalian Expression, Lentiviral
  Selectable markers: Puromycin
Growth in bacteria
  Bacterial resistance: Ampicillin, 100 μg/mL
  Growth temperature: 37°C
  Growth strain: NEB Stable
  Copy number: High Copy
Gene/Insert
  Gene/Insert name: POU2F3
  Species: H. sapiens (human)
  Insert size (bp): 1418
  Entrez Gene: POU2F3 (a.k.a. Epoc-1, OCT-11, OCT11, OTF-11, PLA-1, PLA1, Skn-1a)
  Promoter: EF1a
  Cloning method: Unknown
  Sequencing primers: 5′ GGGTGGAGACTGAAGTTAGGCCAG; 3′ CACATAGCGTAAAAGGAGCAACATAG
Terms and licenses: Academic/Nonprofit Terms; Industry Terms: Not Available to Industry
Depositor comments: NM_001244682,ENST00000260264 . The transcription factor ORF portion of this plasmid was synthesized by Genewiz. Please test multiple small colonies in case of plasmid recombination. To make this collection available in a timely manner, a portion of this collection was not fully sequenced by Addgene. If an Addgene verified full plasmid sequence is not available, please contact us prior to placing an order to request the full sequence.
How to cite: TFORF2205 was a gift from Feng Zhang (Addgene plasmid # 144004 ; http://n2t.net/addgene:144004 ; RRID:Addgene_144004)
