>Addgene plasmid #144004 | TFORF2205 | depositor partial sequence | sequence record 284136 | Insert
ACCGCCACCATGGAGTCTCCAAGAACTGCTAAAGGAGGAAGGGATATCAAGATGAGTGGGGATGTAGCCG
ATTCCACGGATGCTCGCAGCACTCTCAGCCAGGTGGAGCCAGGAAATGATCGAAATGGCCTAGATTTCAA
CAGGCAGATTAAAACCGAAGATCTCAGTGACTCCCTGCAGCAGACCCTCTCCCATCGGCCATGCCACCTG
AGTCAAGGACCTGCCATGATGTCCGGAAACCAAATGTCTGGGCTAAATGCCAGCCCATGTCAGGACATGG
CTTCCCTCCATCCGCTCCAGCAGCTTGTGCTGGTTCCCGGCCACTTACAGTCTGTATCCCAGTTCCTGCT
ATCTCAGACCCAGCCTGGGCAGCAAGGTCTGCAGCCAAATCTCCTCCCCTTTCCACAGCAACAAAGCGGT
CTCCTCCTCCCACAGACTGGGCCGGGACTGGCATCCCAGGCATTTGGGCACCCTGGGCTGCCAGGATCCT
CTTTAGAACCCCACCTGGAAGCATCCCAGCATCTCCCAGTGCCCAAGCATCTACCCAGCTCTGGAGGGGC
CGATGAGCCCAGTGACCTCGAGGAGCTGGAGAAGTTTGCCAAGACCTTCAAGCAGAGGCGCATTAAGCTG
GGCTTCACACAGGGAGATGTGGGGCTGGCGATGGGAAAGCTGTATGGCAACGACTTCAGCCAGACCACCA
TCTCACGATTTGAGGCCCTCAACCTGAGCTTCAAGAACATGTGCAAGCTCAAGCCCCTGCTGGAGAAGTG
GCTGAATGATGCAGAGTCCTCTCCGTCAGACCCCTCAGTGAGCACGCCCAGCTCCTACCCCAGCCTCAGT
GAAGTATTTGGTAGGAAGAGAAAGAAACGGACCAGCATCGAGACCAACATCCGCCTGACTCTGGAGAAGA
GGTTTCAAGATAACCCAAAACCCAGCTCGGAGGAGATCTCCATGATTGCAGAGCAGTTGTCCATGGAGAA
GGAGGTGGTGAGGGTCTGGTTCTGCAACCGACGCCAAAAGGAGAAGCGAATCAACTGCCCTGTGGCCACA
CCCATCAAACCACCTGTCTACAACTCCCGGCTGGTATCTCCCTCAGGGTCTCTGGGCCCCCTCTCTGTCC
CTCCTGTCCACAGTACCATGCCTGGAACAGTAACGTCATCCTGTTCCCCTGGGAACAACAGCAGGCCTTC
ATCTCCTGGCTCAGGACTCCACGCCAGCAGCCCCACTGCATCTCAAAATAACTCCAAAGCAGCAGTGAAC
TCCGCCTCCAGTTTTAACTCTTCAGGATCTTGGTACCGATGGAATCATTCCACCTACCTCCACTAGTAAT
GAACTAGTCCGTAACTTGAAAGTATTTCGATTTCTTGGCTTTATATATCTTGTGGAAAGGACGAGGGCCG
CAAGAGTTATCGGACACA
