>Addgene plasmid #144004 | TFORF2205 | depositor partial sequence | sequence record 284137 | Barcode
GGGCCGCAAGAGTTATCGGACACA
